Addgene plasmid #215678: pMS178
Purpose: Empty repair plasmid for ChrII split hygromycinR landing pad
Depositing lab: Patrick Phillips. Depositing organization: University of Oregon. Publication: Expansion of the split hygromycin toolkit for transgene insertion in Caenorhabditis elegans. Moerdyk-Schauwecker MJ, Jahahn EK, Munoz ZI, Robinson KJ, Phillips PC. MicroPubl Biol. 2024 Jan 29;2024:10.17912/micropub.biology.001091. doi: 10.17912/micropub.biology.001091. eCollection 2024. PubMed 38351905.
Backbone
  Vector backbone: pMS81
  Vector type: Worm Expression, Cre/Lox, CRISPR
Growth in bacteria
  Bacterial resistance: Ampicillin, 100 μg/mL
  Growth temperature: 37°C
  Growth strain: DH5alpha
  Copy number: High Copy
Gene/Insert
  Gene/Insert name: 5'HA + MCS + loxP + rps-0p::5'ΔHygR
  Species: C. elegans (nematode), Synthetic
  Mutation: 5' ∆HYGR encodes aa1-226
  Cloning method: Ligation Independent Cloning
  Sequencing primers: 5′ Unknown
Resource information
  A portion of this plasmid was derived from a plasmid made by: rps-0p::∆HYGR is from pCFJ1663 (Addgene #51484)
Terms and licenses: Academic/Nonprofit Terms; Industry Terms: Not Available to Industry
How to cite: pMS178 was a gift from Patrick Phillips (Addgene plasmid # 215678 ; http://n2t.net/addgene:215678 ; RRID:Addgene_215678)
