[The description below was written by a language model from this plasmid's Addgene catalogue record and pLannotate feature annotations shown in this document.]
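Description:
pMS178 is a 4.4 kb high-copy E. coli plasmid, built on the pMS81 backbone, that serves as an empty homology-directed repair template for CRISPR-mediated single-copy transgene insertion in Caenorhabditis elegans. It is designed for use with a split hygromycin-resistance landing pad on chromosome II. In bacteria it is maintained through a ColE1/pUC-type origin and selected with ampicillin via the β-lactamase gene and its native promoter. The annotation also picks up vestigial cloning-vector elements (lac promoter and operator, CAP site, and small lacI, bom and rop fragments) that have no stated role in the worm application.

The payload is described as a 5' homology arm, a multiple cloning site, a loxP site and rps-0p::5'ΔHygR. The last element is the C. elegans rps-0 promoter driving a truncated hygromycin phosphotransferase coding sequence that encodes only amino acids 1–226, derived from pCFJ1663. The feature table confirms the loxP site and a partial hph reading frame downstream of it; the homology arm, MCS and rps-0 promoter are not individually annotated but presumably lie in the unannotated stretches flanking loxP. In a split-selection design of this kind, the plasmid-borne 5' portion of HygR cannot confer resistance by itself. The truncated coding sequence presumably doubles as the second homology arm, so that correct repair at the landing pad joins it to the remaining part of the gene and only true integrants become hygromycin resistant. The loxP site implies that Cre can later act on the insertion, probably to remove the marker, although the record does not say where the partner site lies. As the "empty" version, pMS178 is meant to receive a transgene of interest in the MCS before injection, and it could also serve as an insert-free control.
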