Features (pLannotate 1.2.2; 11 found; start..end, strand, type, name):
    340..928     +  rep_origin     ori: high-copy-number ColE1/pMB1/pBR322/pUC origin of replication
   1111..1203    +  CDS            lacI (fragment): lac repressor; lacI; The lac repressor binds to the lac operator to inhibit transcription in E. coli. This inhibition can be relieved by adding lactose or isopropyl-β-D-thiogalactopyranoside (IPTG).
   1216..1237    +  protein_bind   CAP binding site: CAP binding activates transcription in the presence of cAMP. E. coli catabolite activator protein
   1252..1282    +  promoter       lac promoter: promoter for the E. coli lac operon
   1290..1306    +  protein_bind   lac operator: The lac repressor binds to the lac operator to inhibit transcription in E. coli. This inhibition can be relieved by adding lactose or isopropyl-β-D-thiogalactopyranoside (IPTG). lac repressor encoded by lacI
   2162..2195    +  protein_bind   loxP: Cre-mediated recombination occurs in the 8-bp core sequence (GCATACAT). Cre recombinase
   2577..3263    +  CDS            hph (fragment): KHYB_ECOLX - Experimental evidence at protein level: Swiss-Prot protein existence level 1. The aminoglycoside phosphotransferases achieve inactivation of their antibiotic substrates by phosphorylation. Only phosphorylates hygromycin and closely related compounds such as demethyl analogs and destomycin. From Escherichia coli.
   3256..3351    -  misc_feature   bom (fragment): basis of mobility region from pBR322
   3453..3488    -  CDS            rop (fragment): Rop protein, which maintains plasmids at low copy number; rop
   3583..3687    +  promoter       AmpR promoter: bla
   3688..169     +  CDS            AmpR (across the origin): β-lactamase; bla; confers resistance to ampicillin, carbenicillin, and related antibiotics
>Addgene plasmid #215678 | pMS178 | addgene full sequence | sequence record 431860 | Addgene NGS Result
TAAATCTGGAGCCGGTGAGCGTGGGTCTCGCGGTATCATTGCAGCACTGGGGCCAGATGGTAAGCCCTCC
CGTATCGTAGTTATCTACACGACGGGGAGTCAGGCAACTATGGATGAACGAAATAGACAGATCGCTGAGA
TAGGTGCCTCACTGATTAAGCATTGGTAACTGTCAGACCAAGTTTACTCATATATACTTTAGATTGATTT
AAAACTTCATTTTTAATTTAAAAGGATCTAGGTGAAGATCCTTTTTGATAATCTCATGACCAAAATCCCT
TAACGTGAGTTTTCGTTCCACTGAGCGTCAGACCCCGTAGAAAAGATCAAAGGATCTTCTTGAGATCCTT
TTTTTCTGCGCGTAATCTGCTGCTTGCAAACAAAAAAACCACCGCTACCAGCGGTGGTTTGTTTGCCGGA
TCAAGAGCTACCAACTCTTTTTCCGAAGGTAACTGGCTTCAGCAGAGCGCAGATACCAAATACTGTTCTT
CTAGTGTAGCCGTAGTTAGGCCACCACTTCAAGAACTCTGTAGCACCGCCTACATACCTCGCTCTGCTAA
TCCTGTTACCAGTGGCTGCTGCCAGTGGCGATAAGTAGTGTCTTACCGGGTTGGACTCAAGACGATAGTT
ACCGGATAAGGCGCAGCGGTCGGGCTGAACGGGGGGTTCGTGCACACAGCCCAGCTTGGAGCGAACGACC
TACACCGAACTGAGATACCTACAGCGTGAGCTATGAGAAAGCGCCACGCTTCCCGAAGGGAGAAAGGCGG
ACAGGTATCCGGTAAGCGGCAGGGTCGGAACAGGAGAGCGCACGAGGGAGCTTCCAGGGGGAAACGCCTG
GTATCTTTATAGTCCTGTCGGGTTTCGCCACCTCTGACTTGAGCGTCGATTTTTGTGATGCTCGTCAGGG
GGGCGGAGCCTATGGAAAAACGCCAGCAACGCGGCCTTTTTACGGTTCCTGGCCTTTTGCTGGCCTTTTG
CTCACATGTTCTTTCCTGCGTTATCCCCTGATTCTGTGGATAACCGTATTACCGCCTTTGAGTGAGCTGA
TACCGCTCGCCGCAGCCGAACGACCGAGCGCAGCGAGTCAGTGAGCGAGGAAGCGGAAGAGCGCCCAATA
CGCAAACCGCCTCTCCCCGCGCGTTGGCCGATTCATTAATGCAGCTGGCACGACAGGTTTCCCGACTGGA
AAGCGGGCAGTGAGCGCAACGCAATTAATGTGAGTTAGCTCACTCATTAGGCACCCCAGGCTTTACACTT
TATGCTTCCGGCTCGTATGTTGTGTGGAATTGTGAGCGGATAACAATTTCACACAGGAAACAGCTATGAC
CATGATTACGCCAAGCTCACTCGTTTAGGCTATTCCCCTATTTTTGATATTCCTTCGCACATATGAAAAC
TACTTTTTTTCGAAACTGTTAACTCCAGAATTTATAAATCTATAGCCCTTACTTGATTATTTATTATCAT
GGTTACTCACCTCATGTCTCTTTCTCTTTTCAAGAAGTCTTCGTTCATATCTGTTGTCTCTTTCCTCCTT
TTGAATCTCTGCTTTGCTCTTCGCCATTGTTTCCTGAAAATAATGTAACTTGAATTGTGTAATATACTTT
TTTAATTTGAATTTGGCTTGTAACGCGGAATCACTACGTGCGGGATCATTTCTTACTAGAAAACCCAGAA
AATGCCATATTTCACTTATCTCGGGGTCATTTCTAATTAGAAAAGCTACAAAAACCATTTCTAATTACGG
TGACTTTAGAACTGGTCGAAATAGCTAATTAGAAATGGGTTTTTGCTAATTAGAGGTGACTCTATGTTAT
CTGAGTAAGCCTCGTTTGTATGTAAACTCACAGTACTAATAAATGCAAGACACCCGGGTTTGTCTAGATA
TGAAATAATTGAAATATCAATTCTGACAGACAATAATGGTAATCTTGATAAGGAGTTCCACGCCCAGGAG
AACACGTTAGTTTTCTTGTTTTTGATTGCGTGCGTTATTTTGGAGAAAAACTCGATTTTTTACAAAATAA
TTTTTTGAAAGGAACACTGTTCAATAAGTTTTGTCTTTTTTCTCAGTTGTGATACGGTTTTTTATTCTTT
TTTGTAGTTATACAGAAGACCGCCTGCAGGCTTAAGTTCAATCCGGAAAGGTAAGTTTAAAATAACTTCG
TATAGCATACATTATACGAAGTTATTTTCAGGGAGAGCAAAAGATTTTTGCTTTCGTCGTAAATCTACAC
ACGCGTCTCTTCCGTGCGAGAGTCCAAGCCAGCAGCCAAATTCGTTGACTGAGTATTCAACGTTTATACG
TTGTCGGCAACGAGAAATAGGAAAATGCATCGGGAAATGTTCTTTTTTCGATTTTTTCCAAGGTTTTGAC
AAATTTTACCACGAATTTTGCTATGTTTTCAATTAAAAAATATGTTATTCAACTGTTTCTATGAGGAAAA
TAAGGCTTTGCATGTAATTTTCTTATTCAGCATAATTTTTAATTAATTTGAATTTTCTGTCCTAACGTTT
ATTTTGTTTTCTTGGTTATGACTGATCTGAAATTAATTTTTGAATTTTAAGGTAATATGAAAAAACCCGA
GTTGACCGCCACATCCGTAGAGAAGTTCCTCATCGAGAAGTTCGACTCCGTCTCCGACCTCATGCAACTC
TCCGAGGGAGAGGAGTCCCGTGCCTTCTCCTTCGACGTCGGAGGACGTGGATACGTCCTCCGTGTCAACT
CCTGCGCCGACGGATTCTACAAGGACCGTTACGTCTACCGTCACTTCGCCTCCGCCGCCCTCCCAATCCC
AGAGGTCCTCGACATCGGAGAGTTCTCCGAGTCCCTCACCTACTGCATCTCCCGTCGTGCCCAAGGAGTC
ACCCTCCAAGACCTCCCAGAGACCGAGCTCCCAGCCGTCCTCCAACCAGTCGCCGAGGCCATGGACGCCA
TCGCCGCCGCCGACCTCTCCCAAACCTCCGGATTCGGACCATTCGGACCACAAGGAATCGGACAATACAC
CACCTGGCGTGACTTCATCTGCGCCATCGCCGACCCACACGTCTACCACTGGCAAACCGTCATGGACGAC
ACCGTCTCCGCCTCCGTCGCCCAAGCCCTCGACGAGCTCATGCTCTGGGCCGAGGACTGCCCAGAGGTCC
GTCACCTCGTCCACGCCGACTTCGGATCCAACAACGTCCTCACCGACAACGGACGTATCACCGCCGTCAT
CGACTGGTCCGAGGCCATGTTCGGAGACTCCCAATATGCGGTATTTTCTCCTTACGCATCTGTGCGGTAT
TTCACACCGCATATGGTGCACTCTCAGTACAATCTGCTCTGATGCCGCATAGTTAAGCCAGCCCCGACAC
CCGCCAACACCCGCTGACGCGCCCTGACGGGCTTGTCTGCTCCCGGCATCCGCTTACAGACAAGCTGTGA
CCGTCTCCGGGAGCTGCATGTGTCAGAGGTTTTCACCGTCATCACCGAAACGCGCGAGACGAAAGGGCCT
CGTGATACGCCTATTTTTATAGGTTAATGTCATGATAATAATGGTTTCTTAGACGTCAGGTGGCACTTTT
CGGGGAAATGTGCGCGGAACCCCTATTTGTTTATTTTTCTAAATACATTCAAATATGTATCCGCTCATGA
GACAATAACCCTGATAAATGCTTCAATAATATTGAAAAAGGAAGAGTATGAGTATTCAACATTTCCGTGT
CGCCCTTATTCCCTTTTTTGCGGCATTTTGCCTTCCTGTTTTTGCTCACCCAGAAACGCTGGTGAAAGTA
AAAGATGCTGAAGATCAGTTGGGTGCACGAGTGGGTTACATCGAACTGGATCTCAACAGCGGTAAGATCC
TTGAGAGTTTTCGCCCCGAAGAACGTTTTCCAATGATGAGCACTTTTAAAGTTCTGCTATGTGGCGCGGT
ATTATCCCGTATTGACGCCGGGCAAGAGCAACTCGGTCGCCGCATACACTATTCTCAGAATGACTTGGTT
GAGTACTCACCAGTCACAGAAAAGCATCTTACGGATGGCATGACAGTAAGAGAATTATGCAGTGCTGCCA
TAACCATGAGTGATAACACTGCGGCCAACTTACTTCTGACAACGATCGGAGGACCGAAGGAGCTAACCGC
TTTTTTGCACAACATGGGGGATCATGTAACTCGCCTTGATCGTTGGGAACCGGAGCTGAATGAAGCCATA
CCAAACGACGAGCGTGACACCACGATGCCTGTAGCAATGGCAACAACGTTGCGCAAACTATTAACTGGCG
AACTACTTACTCTAGCTTCCCGGCAACAATTAATAGACTGGATGGAGGCGGATAAAGTTGCAGGACCACT
TCTGCGCTCGGCCCTTCCGGCTGGCTGGTTTATTGCTGA
